>Addgene plasmid #76890 | PIKFYVE gRNA (BRDN0001144909) | addgene full sequence | sequence record 186708 | Addgene Assembled Sequence
CCCGGGTGCAAAGATGGATAAAGTTTTAAACAGAGAGGAATCTTTGCAGCTAATGGACCTTCTAGGTCTT
GAAAGGAGTGGGAATTGGCTCCGGTGCCCGTCAGTGGGCAGAGCGCACATCGCCCACAGTCCCCGAGAAG
TTGGGGGGAGGGGTCGGCAATTGATCCGGTGCCTAGAGAAGGTGGCGCGGGGTAAACTGGGAAAGTGATG
TCGTGTACTGGCTCCGCCTTTTTCCCGAGGGTGGGGGAGAACCGTATATAAGTGCAGTAGTCGCCGTGAA
CGTTCTTTTTCGCAACGGGTTTGCCGCCAGAACACAGGTAAGTGCCGTGTGTGGTTCCCGCGGGCCTGGC
CTCTTTACGGGTTATGGCCCTTGCGTGCCTTGAATTACTTCCACCTGGCTGCAGTACGTGATTCTTGATC
CCGAGCTTCGGGTTGGAAGTGGGTGGGAGAGTTCGAGGCCTTGCGCTTAAGGAGCCCCTTCGCCTCGTGC
TTGAGTTGAGGCCTGGCCTGGGCGCTGGGGCCGCCGCGTGCGAATCTGGTGGCACCTTCGCGCCTGTCTC
GCTGCTTTCGATAAGTCTCTAGCCATTTAAAATTTTTGATGACCTGCTGCGACGCTTTTTTTCTGGCAAG
ATAGTCTTGTAAATGCGGGCCAAGATCTGCACACTGGTATTTCGGTTTTTGGGGCCGCGGGCGGCGACGG
GGCCCGTGCGTCCCAGCGCACATGTTCGGCGAGGCGGGGCCTGCGAGCGCGGCCACCGAGAATCGGACGG
GGGTAGTCTCAAGCTGGCCGGCCTGCTCTGGTGCCTGGCCTCGCGCCGCCGTGTATCGCCCCGCCCTGGG
CGGCAAGGCTGGCCCGGTCGGCACCAGTTGCGTGAGCGGAAAGATGGCCGCTTCCCGGCCCTGCTGCAGG
GAGCTCAAAATGGAGGACGCGGCGCTCGGGAGAGCGGGCGGGTGAGTCACCCACACAAAGGAAAAGGGCC
TTTCCGTCCTCAGCCGTCGCTTCATGTGACTCCACGGAGTACCGGGCGCCGTCCAGGCACCTCGATTAGT
TCTCGAGCTTTTGGAGTACGTCGTCTTTAGGTTGGGGGGAGGGGTTTTATGCGATGGAGTTTCCCCACAC
TGAGTGGGTGGAGACTGAAGTTAGGCCAGCTTGGCACTTGATGTAATTCTCCTTGGAATTTGCCCTTTTT
GAGTTTGGATCTTGGTTCATTCTCAAGCCTCAGACAGTGGTTCAAAGTTTTTTTCTTCCATTTCAGGTGT
CGTGACGTACGGCCACCATGACCGAGTACAAGCCCACGGTGCGCCTCGCCACCCGCGACGACGTCCCCAG
GGCCGTACGCACCCTCGCCGCCGCGTTCGCCGACTACCCCGCCACGCGCCACACCGTCGATCCGGACCGC
CACATCGAGCGGGTCACCGAGCTGCAAGAACTCTTCCTCACGCGCGTCGGGCTCGACATCGGCAAGGTGT
GGGTCGCGGACGACGGCGCCGCCGTGGCGGTCTGGACCACGCCGGAGAGCGTCGAAGCGGGGGCGGTGTT
CGCCGAGATCGGCCCGCGCATGGCCGAGTTGAGCGGTTCCCGGCTGGCCGCGCAGCAACAGATGGAAGGC
CTCCTGGCGCCGCACCGGCCCAAGGAGCCCGCGTGGTTCCTGGCCACCGTCGGAGTCTCGCCCGACCACC
AGGGCAAGGGTCTGGGCAGCGCCGTCGTGCTCCCCGGAGTGGAGGCGGCCGAGCGCGCCGGGGTGCCCGC
CTTCCTGGAGACCTCCGCGCCCCGCAACCTCCCCTTCTACGAGCGGCTCGGCTTCACCGTCACCGCCGAC
GTCGAGGTGCCCGAAGGACCGCGCACCTGGTGCATGACCCGCAAGCCCGGTGCCTGAACGCGTTAAGTCG
ACAATCAACCTCTGGATTACAAAATTTGTGAAAGATTGACTGGTATTCTTAACTATGTTGCTCCTTTTAC
GCTATGTGGATACGCTGCTTTAATGCCTTTGTATCATGCTATTGCTTCCCGTATGGCTTTCATTTTCTCC
TCCTTGTATAAATCCTGGTTGCTGTCTCTTTATGAGGAGTTGTGGCCCGTTGTCAGGCAACGTGGCGTGG
TGTGCACTGTGTTTGCTGACGCAACCCCCACTGGTTGGGGCATTGCCACCACCTGTCAGCTCCTTTCCGG
GACTTTCGCTTTCCCCCTCCCTATTGCCACGGCGGAACTCATCGCCGCCTGCCTTGCCCGCTGCTGGACA
GGGGCTCGGCTGTTGGGCACTGACAATTCCGTGGTGTTGTCGGGGAAATCATCGTCCTTTCCTTGGCTGC
TCGCCTGTGTTGCCACCTGGATTCTGCGCGGGACGTCCTTCTGCTACGTCCCTTCGGCCCTCAATCCAGC
GGACCTTCCTTCCCGCGGCCTGCTGCCGGCTCTGCGGCCTCTTCCGCGTCTTCGCCTTCGCCCTCAGACG
AGTCGGATCTCCCTTTGGGCCGCCTCCCCGCGTCGACTTTAAGACCAATGACTTACAAGGCAGCTGTAGA
TCTTAGCCACTTTTTAAAAGAAAAGGGGGGACTGGAAGGGCTAATTCACTCCCAACGAAGACAAGATCTG
CTTTTTGCTTGTACTGGGTCTCTCTGGTTAGACCAGATCTGAGCCTGGGAGCTCTCTGGCTAACTAGGGA
ACCCACTGCTTAAGCCTCAATAAAGCTTGCCTTGAGTGCTTCAAGTAGTGTGTGCCCGTCTGTTGTGTGA
CTCTGGTAACTAGAGATCCCTCAGACCCTTTTAGTCAGTGTGGAAAATCTCTAGCAGTACGTATAGTAGT
TCATGTCATCTTATTATTCAGTATTTATAACTTGCAAAGAAATGAATATCAGAGAGTGAGAGGAACTTGT
TTATTGCAGCTTATAATGGTTACAAATAAAGCAATAGCATCACAAATTTCACAAATAAAGCATTTTTTTC
ACTGCATTCTAGTTGTGGTTTGTCCAAACTCATCAATGTATCTTATCATGTCTGGCTCTAGCTATCCCGC
CCCTAACTCCGCCCATCCCGCCCCTAACTCCGCCCAGTTCCGCCCATTCTCCGCCCCATGGCTGACTAAT
TTTTTTTATTTATGCAGAGGCCGAGGCCGCCTCGGCCTCTGAGCTATTCCAGAAGTAGTGAGGAGGCTTT
TTTGGAGGCCTAGGGACGTACCCAATTCGCCCTATAGTGAGTCGTATTACGCGCGCTCACTGGCCGTCGT
TTTACAACGTCGTGACTGGGAAAACCCTGGCGTTACCCAACTTAATCGCCTTGCAGCACATCCCCCTTTC
GCCAGCTGGCGTAATAGCGAAGAGGCCCGCACCGATCGCCCTTCCCAACAGTTGCGCAGCCTGAATGGCG
AATGGG
[124 nt withheld, positions 3367-3490]
C
[91 nt withheld, positions 3492-3582]
A
[49 nt withheld, positions 3584-3632]
CCTTTGACGTTGGAGTCCACGTTCTTT
[37 nt withheld, positions 3660-3696]
ACCCTATCTCGGTCTATTCTTTTGATTTATAAGGGATTTTGCCGATTTCGGCCTATTGGTTAAAAAATGA
GCTGATTTAACAAAAATTTAACGCGAATTTTAACAAAATATTAACGCTTACAATTTAGGTGGCACTTTTC
GGGGAAATGTGCGCGGAACCCCTATTTGTTTATTTTTCTAAATACATTCAAATATGTATCCGCTCATGAG
ACAATAACCCTGATAAATGCTTCAATAATATTGAAAAAGGAAGAGTATGAGTATTCAACATTTCCGTGTC
GCCCTTATTCCCTTTTTTGCGGCATTTTGCCTTCCTGTTTTTGCTCACCCAGAAACGCTGGTGAAAGTAA
AAGATGCTGAAGATCAGTTGGGTGCACGAGTGGGTTACATCGAACTGGATCTCAACAGCGGTAAGATCCT
TGAGAGTTTTCGCCCCGAAGAACGTTTTCCAATGATGAGCACTTTTAAAGTTCTGCTATGTGGCGCGGTA
TTATCCCGTATTGACGCCGGGCAAGAGCAACTCGGTCGCCGCATACACTATTCTCAGAATGACTTGGTTG
AGTACTCACCAGTCACAGAAAAGCATCTTACGGATGGCATGACAGTAAGAGAATTATGCAGTGCTGCCAT
AACCATGAGTGATAACACTGCGGCCAACTTACTTCTGACAACGATCGGAGGACCGAAGGAGCTAACCGCT
TTTTTGCACAACATGGGGGATCATGTAACTCGCCTTGATCGTTGGGAACCGGAGCTGAATGAAGCCATAC
CAAACGACGAGCGTGACACCACGATGCCTGTAGCAATGGCAACAACGTTGCGCAAACTATTAACTGGCGA
ACTACTTACTCTAGCTTCCCGGCAACAATTAATAGACTGGATGGAGGCGGATAAAGTTGCAGGACCACTT
CTGCGCTCGGCCCTTCCGGCTGGCTGGTTTATTGCTGATAAATCTGGAGCCGGTGAGCGTGGGTCTCGCG
GTATCATTGCAGCACTGGGGCCAGATGGTAAGCCCTCCCGTATCGTAGTTATCTACACGACGGGGAGTCA
GGCAACTATGGATGAACGAAATAGACAGATCGCTGAGATAGGTGCCTCACTGATTAAGCATTGGTAACTG
TCAGACCAAGTTTACTCATATATACTTTAGATTGATTTAAAACTTCATTTTTAATTTAAAAGGATCTAGG
TGAAGATCCTTTTTGATAATCTCATGACCAAAATCCCTTAACGTGAGTTTTCGTTCCACTGAGCGTCAGA
CCCCGTAGAAAAGATCAAAGGATCTTCTTGAGATCCTTTTTTTCTGCGCGTAATCTGCTGCTTGCAAACA
AAAAAACCACCGCTACCAGCGGTGGTTTGTTTGCCGGATCAAGAGCTACCAACTCTTTTTCCGAAGGTAA
CTGGCTTCAGCAGAGCGCAGATACCAAATACTGTTCTTCTAGTGTAGCCGTAGTTAGGCCACCACTTCAA
GAACTCTGTAGCACCGCCTACATACCTCGCTCTGCTAATCCTGTTACCAGTGGCTGCTGCCAGTGGCGAT
AAGTCGTGTCTTACCGGGTTGGACTCAAGACGATAGTTACCGGATAAGGCGCAGCGGTCGGGCTGAACGG
GGGGTTCGTGCACACAGCCCAGCTTGGAGCGAACGACCTACACCGAACTGAGATACCTACAGCGTGAGCT
ATGAGAAAGCGCCACGCTTCCCGAAGGGAGAAAGGCGGACAGGTATCCGGTAAGCGGCAGGGTCGGAACA
GGAGAGCGCACGAGGGAGCTTCCAGGGGGAAACGCCTGGTATCTTTATAGTCCTGTCGGGTTTCGCCACC
TCTGACTTGAGCGTCGATTTTTGTGATGCTCGTCAGGGGGGCGGAGCCTATGGAAAAACGCCAGCAACGC
GGCCTTTTTACGGTTCCTGGCCTTTTGCTGGCCTTTTGCTCACATGTTCTTTCCTGCGTTATCCCCTGAT
TCTGTGGATAACCGTATTACCGCCTTTGAGTGAGCTGATACCGCTCGCCGCAGCCGAACGACCGAGCGCA
GCGAGTCAGTGAGCGAGGAAGCGGAAGAGCGCCCAATACGCAAACCGCCTCTCCCCGCGCGTTGGCCGAT
TCATTAATGCAGCTGGCACGACAGGTTTCCCGACTGGAAAGCGGGCAGTGAGCGCAACGCAATTAATGTG
AGTTAGCTCACTCATTAGGCACCCCAGGCTTTACACTTTATGCTTCCGGCTCGTATGTTGTGTGGAATTG
TGAGCGGATAACAATTTCACACAGGAAACAGCTATGACCATGATTACGCCAAGCGCGCAATTAACCCTCA
CTAAAGGGAACAAAAGCTGGAGCTGCAAGCTTAATGTAGTCTTATGCAATACTCTTGTAGTCTTGCAACA
TGGTAACGATGAGTTAGCAACATGCCTTACAAGGAGAGAAAAAGCACCGTGCATGCCGATTGGTGGAAGT
AAGGTGGTACGATCGTGCCTTATTAGGAAGGCAACAGACGGGTCTGACATGGATTGGACGAACCACTGAA
TTGCCGCATTGCAGAGATATTGTATTTAAGTGCCTAGCTCGATACATAAACGGGTCTCTCTGGTTAGACC
AGATCTGAGCCTGGGAGCTCTCTGGCTAACTAGGGAACCCACTGCTTAAGCCTCAATAAAGCTTGCCTTG
AGTGCTTCAAGTAGTGTGTGCCCGTCTGTTGTGTGACTCTGGTAACTAGAGATCCCTCAGACCCTTTTAG
TCAGTGTGGAAAATCTCTAGCAGTGGCGCCCGAACAGGGACTTGAAAGCGAAAGGGAAACCAGAGGAGCT
CTCTCGACGCAGGACTCGGCTTGCTGAAGCGCGCACGGCAAGAGGCGAGGGGCGGCGACTGGTGAGTACG
CCAAAAATTTTGACTAGCGGAGGCTAGAAGGAGAGAGATGGGTGCGAGAGCGTCAGTATTAAGCGGGGGA
GAATTAGATCGCGATGGGAAAAAATTCGGTTAAGGCCAGGGGGAAAGAAAAAATATAAATTAAAACATAT
AGTATGGGCAAGCAGGGAGCTAGAACGATTCGCAGTTAATCCTGGCCTGTTAGAAACATCAGAAGGCTGT
AGACAAATACTGGGACAGCTACAACCATCCCTTCAGACAGGATCAGAAGAACTTAGATCATTATATAATA
CAGTAGCAACCCTCTATTGTGTGCATCAAAGGATAGAGATAAAAGACACCAAGGAAGCTTTAGACAAGAT
AGAGGAAGAGCAAAACAAAAGTAAGACCACCGCACAGCAAGCGGCCGCTGATCTTCAGACCTGGAGGAGG
AGATATGAGGGACAATTGGAGAAGTGAATTATATAAATATAAAGTAGTAAAAATTGAACCATTAGGAGTA
GCACCCACCAAGGCAAAGAGAAGAGTGGTGCAGAGAGAAAAAAGAGCAGTGGGAATAGGAGCTTTGTTCC
TTGGGTTCTTGGGAGCAGCAGGAAGCACTATGGGCGCAGCGTCAATGACGCTGACGGTACAGGCCAGACA
ATTATTGTCTGGTATAGTGCAGCAGCAGAACAATTTGCTGAGGGCTATTGAGGCGCAACAGCATCTGTTG
CAACTCACAGTCTGGGGCATCAAGCAGCTCCAGGCAAGAATCCTGGCTGTGGAAAGATACCTAAAGGATC
AACAGCTCCTGGGGATTTGGGGTTGCTCTGGAAAACTCATTTGCACCACTGCTGTGCCTTGGAATGCTAG
TTGGAGTAATAAATCTCTGGAACAGATTTGGAATCACACGACCTGGATGGAGTGGGACAGAGAAATTAAC
AATTACACAAGCTTAATACACTCCTTAATTGAAGAATCGCAAAACCAGCAAGAAAAGAATGAACAAGAAT
TATTGGAATTAGATAAATGGGCAAGTTTGTGGAATTGGTTTAACATAACAAATTGGCTGTGGTATATAAA
ATTATTCATAATGATAGTAGGAGGCTTGGTAGGTTTAAGAATAGTTTTTGCTGTACTTTCTATAGTGAAT
AGAGTTAGGCAGGGATATTCACCATTATCGTTTCAGACCCACCTCCCAACCCCGAGGGGACCCAGAGAGG
GCCTATTTCCCATGATTCCTTCATATTTGCATATACGATACAAGGCTGTTAGAGAGATAATTAGAATTAA
TTTGACTGTAAACACAAAGATATTAGTACAAAATACGTGACGTAGAAAGTAATAATTTCTTGGGTAGTTT
GCAGTTTTAAAATTATGTTTTAAAATGGACTATCATATGCTTACCGTAACTTGAAAGTATTTCGATTTCT
TGGCTTTATATATCTTGTGGAAAGGACGAAACACCGGGGCTGGCATCATAACAACCGTTTTAGAGCTAGA
AATAGCAAGTTAAAATAAGGCTAGTCCGTTATCAACTTGAAAAAGTGGCACCGAGTCGGTGCTTTTTTAA
GCTTGGCGTAACTAGATCTTGAGACAAATGGCAGTATTCATCCACAATTTTAAAAGAAAAGGGGGGATTG
GGGGGTACAGTGCAGGGGAAAGAATAGTAGACATAATAGCAACAGACATACAAACTAAAGAATTACAAAA
ACAAATTACAAAAATTCAAAATTTTCGGGTTTATTACAGGGACAGCAGAGATCCACTTTGGCGCCGGCTC
GAGGGGG
Features (pLannotate 1.2.2; 29 found; start..end, strand, type, name):
     14..80      +  CDS            small t antigen (fragment): SV40 (simian virus 40) small t antigen
    106..317     +  promoter       EF-1α core promoter: core promoter for human elongation factor EF-1α
    318..1256    +  intron         EF-1α intron A: intron upstream of the start codon of human EF-1α
   1278..1877    +  CDS            PuroR (fragment): puromycin N-acetyltransferase; pac from Streptomyces; confers resistance to puromycin
   1893..2481    +  misc_feature   WPRE: woodchuck hepatitis virus posttranscriptional regulatory element
   2532..2551    +  misc_feature   cPPT/CTS (fragment): central polypurine tract and central termination sequence of HIV-1
   2553..2786    +  LTR            3' LTR (ΔU3): self-inactivating 3' long terminal repeat (LTR) from HIV-1
   2864..2985    +  polyA_signal   SV40 poly(A) signal: SV40 polyadenylation signal
   3025..3160    +  rep_origin     SV40 ori: SV40 origin of replication
   3181..3199    -  promoter       T7 promoter: promoter for bacteriophage T7 RNA polymerase
   3207..3362    +  CDS            lacZα (fragment): LacZα fragment of β-galactosidase; lacZ fragment
   3367..3795    +  rep_origin     f1 ori (sequence partly withheld): f1 bacteriophage origin of replication; arrow indicates direction of (+) strand synthesis
   3848..3952    +  promoter       AmpR promoter: bla
   3953..4813    +  CDS            AmpR: β-lactamase; bla; confers resistance to ampicillin, carbenicillin, and related antibiotics
   4984..5572    +  rep_origin     ori: high-copy-number ColE1/pMB1/pBR322/pUC origin of replication
   5755..5847    +  CDS            lacI (fragment): lac repressor; lacI; The lac repressor binds to the lac operator to inhibit transcription in E. coli. This inhibition can be relieved by adding lactose or isopropyl-β-D-thiogalactopyranoside (IPTG).
   5860..5881    +  protein_bind   CAP binding site: CAP binding activates transcription in the presence of cAMP. E. coli catabolite activator protein
   5896..5926    +  promoter       lac promoter: promoter for the E. coli lac operon
   5934..5950    +  protein_bind   lac operator: The lac repressor binds to the lac operator to inhibit transcription in E. coli. This inhibition can be relieved by adding lactose or isopropyl-β-D-thiogalactopyranoside (IPTG). lac repressor encoded by lacI
   5995..6013    +  promoter       T3 promoter: promoter for bacteriophage T3 RNA polymerase
   6041..6267    +  promoter       RSV promoter: Rous sarcoma virus enhancer/promoter
   6268..6448    +  LTR            5' LTR (truncated): truncated 5' long terminal repeat (LTR) from HIV-1
   6495..6620    +  misc_feature   HIV-1 Ψ: packaging signal of human immunodeficiency virus type 1
   6604..6967    +  CDS            HIV-1 gag (fragment): gag protein from human immunodeficiency virus 1; gag
   7113..7346    +  misc_feature   RRE: The Rev response element (RRE) of HIV-1 allows for Rev-dependent mRNA export from the nucleus to the cytoplasm.
   7723..7749    +  CDS            Rev (fragment): human immunodeficiency virus 1 (HIV-1) Rev protein; rev; enhances nuclear export of unspliced and incompletely spliced viral mRNAs
   7753..7993    +  promoter       U6 promoter: RNA polymerase III promoter for human U6 snRNA
   8023..8098    +  misc_RNA       gRNA scaffold: guide RNA scaffold for the Streptococcus pyogenes CRISPR/Cas9 system
   8154..8271    +  misc_feature   cPPT/CTS: central polypurine tract and central termination sequence of HIV-1
