[The description below was written by a language model from this plasmid's Addgene catalogue record and pLannotate feature annotations shown in this document.]
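Description:
PIKFYVE gRNA (BRDN0001144909) is a third-generation lentiviral CRISPR guide plasmid built on the lentiGuide-Puro backbone and designed to deliver a single guide RNA against human PIKFYVE (reference transcript NM_015040.3). It is one clone from a human kinome gRNA collection. In bacteria it is maintained at high copy through a ColE1/pUC-type origin and selected with ampicillin via the β-lactamase gene. The backbone also carries an f1 origin, an SV40 origin and poly(A) signal, and remnants of lac and T7/T3 cloning-vector sequences.

The lentiviral transfer cassette begins with an RSV promoter fused to a truncated HIV-1 5' LTR, which drives Tat-independent production of the genomic RNA in packaging cells. This is followed by the Ψ packaging signal with a partial gag region and by the RRE for Rev-dependent nuclear export. A cPPT/CTS lies further downstream, after the guide cassette. Within the proviral region, a human U6 RNA polymerase III promoter transcribes the 20-nt PIKFYVE-targeting spacer joined to the Streptococcus pyogenes Cas9 gRNA scaffold. A separate EF-1α core promoter with its intron A drives puromycin N-acetyltransferase, allowing selection of transduced mammalian cells. A WPRE enhances transcript expression, and the ΔU3 3' LTR makes the integrated provirus self-inactivating.

The plasmid does not encode Cas9, so it must be used with a separate Cas9 vector or in cells that already express Cas9. It is typically used to make lentivirus for stable guide delivery and Cas9-mediated disruption of PIKFYVE in human cells.
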