Addgene plasmid #76890: PIKFYVE gRNA (BRDN0001144909)
Purpose: 3rd generation lentiviral gRNA plasmid targeting human PIKFYVE
Depositing lab: John Doench & David Root. Depositing organization: Broad Institute. Publication: Optimized sgRNA design to maximize activity and minimize off-target effects of CRISPR-Cas9. Doench JG, Fusi N, Sullender M, Hegde M, Vaimberg EW, Donovan KF, Smith I, Tothova Z, Wilen C, Orchard R, Virgin HW, Listgarten J, Root DE. Nat Biotechnol. 2016 Jan 18. doi: 10.1038/nbt.3437. PubMed 26780180.
Backbone
  Vector backbone: lentiGuide-Puro
  Backbone manufacturer: Zhang Lab (Addgene plasmid # 52963)
  Vector type: Mammalian Expression, Lentiviral, CRISPR
  Selectable markers: Puromycin
Growth in bacteria
  Bacterial resistance: Ampicillin, 100 μg/mL
  Growth temperature: 37°C
  Growth strain: DH5alpha
  Copy number: High Copy
Gene/Insert
  Gene/Insert name: PIKFYVE (alt names: PIKFYVE; NM_015040.3)
  gRNA/shRNA sequence: GGGCTGGCATCATAACAACC
  Species: H. sapiens (human)
  Entrez Gene: PIKFYVE (a.k.a. CFD, FAB1, HEL37, PIP5K, PIP5K3, ZFYVE29)
  Promoter: hU6
  Cloning method: Unknown
  Sequencing primers: 5′ U6-F; 3′ pS2-R
Terms and licenses: Academic/Nonprofit Terms; Industry Terms: Not Available to Industry
Depositor comments: The gRNA was designed to target the following Genbank reference sequence(s): NM_015040.3. Note that this plasmid does NOT contain Cas9. It should be used in conjunction with lentiCas9-Blast (Addgene #52962) or otherwise with cell lines already expressing Cas9. Browse the full kinome gRNA library at http://www.addgene.org/pooled-library/broadgpp-human-kinome/ or visit http://www.broadinstitute.org/rnai/public/ for detailed protocols and information.
How to cite: PIKFYVE gRNA (BRDN0001144909) was a gift from John Doench & David Root (Addgene plasmid # 76890 ; http://n2t.net/addgene:76890 ; RRID:Addgene_76890)
