>Addgene plasmid #76890 | PIKFYVE gRNA (BRDN0001144909) | depositor partial sequence | sequence record 144350 | Target Sequence
GGGCTGGCATCATAACAACC
