>Addgene plasmid #76890 | PIKFYVE gRNA (BRDN0001144909) | addgene partial sequence | sequence record 186707 | hU6-F
AGAAAGTAATAATTTCTTGGGTAGTTTGCAGTTTTAAAATTATGTTTTAAAATGGACTATCATATGCTTA
CCGTAACTTGAAAGTATTTCGATTTCTTGGCTTTATATATCTTGTGGAAAGGACGAAACACCGGGGCTGG
CATCATAACAACCGTTTTAGAGCTAGAAATAGCAAGTTAAAATAAGGCTAGTCCGTTATCAACTTGAAAA
AGTGGCACCGAGTCGGTGCTTTTTTAAGCTTGGCGTAACTAGATCTTGAGACAAATGGCAGTATTCATCC
ACAATTTTAAAAGAAAAGGGGGGATTGGGGGGTACAGTGCAGGGGAAAGAATAGTAGACATAATAGCAAC
AGACATACAAACTAAAGAATTACAAAAACAAATTACAAAAATTCAAAATTTTCGGGTTTATTACAGGGAC
AGCAGAGATCCACTTTGGCGCCGGCTCGAGGGGGCCCGGGTGCAAAGATGGATAAAGTTTTAAACAGAGA
GGAATCTTTGCAGCTAATGGACCTTCTAGGTCTTGAAAGGAGTGGGAATTGGCTCCGGTGCCCGTCAGTG
GGCAGAGCGC
